Addgene plasmid #177366: MS2_SC2_S_Mu
Purpose: Generation of MS2 Virus-Like Particles packaged with the sequence for the WHO Mu SARS-CoV-2 S gene (Amino Acid 319-869)
Depositing lab: Paul Freemont. Depositing organization: Imperial College London.
Backbone
  Vector backbone: pMX
  Backbone manufacturer: Life Technologies
  Backbone size w/o insert (bp): 2200
  Total vector size (bp): 6264
  Vector type: Bacterial Expression
Growth in bacteria
  Bacterial resistance: Kanamycin, 50 μg/mL
  Growth temperature: 37°C
  Growth strain: DH5alpha
  Copy number: High Copy
Gene/Insert 1
  Gene/Insert name: Maturation Protein (alt name: A-Protein)
  Species: MS2 Phage
  Insert size (bp): 1182
  Promoter: T7
  Cloning method: Restriction Enzyme; 5′ cloning site BsaI (destroyed during cloning); 3′ cloning site BsaI (destroyed during cloning)
  Sequencing primers: 5′ GATGTGCTGCAAGGCGATTAAGTTG; 3′ ctatggaaaaacgccagcaacg
Gene/Insert 2
  Gene/Insert name: Coat Protein Dimer
  Species: Synthetic
  Insert size (bp): 801
  Promoter: T7
  Cloning method: Restriction Enzyme; 5′ cloning site BsaI (destroyed during cloning); 3′ cloning site BsaI (destroyed during cloning)
  Sequencing primers: 5′ GATGTGCTGCAAGGCGATTAAGTTG; 3′ ctatggaaaaacgccagcaacg
Gene/Insert 3
  Gene/Insert name: S gene
  Species: SARS-CoV-2
  Insert size (bp): 1654
  Mutation: Mu (Amino Acid 319-869)
  GenBank ID: YP_009724390.1
  Entrez Gene: S (a.k.a. GU280_gp02, spike glycoprotein)
  Promoter: T7
  Cloning method: Restriction Enzyme; 5′ cloning site Esp3I (BsmBI) (destroyed during cloning); 3′ cloning site Esp3I (BsmBI) (destroyed during cloning)
  Sequencing primers: 5′ TGTCGAACAGAAAGTAATCGTATTGTAC; 3′ CAGCTGGCACGACAGGTTTC
How to cite: MS2_SC2_S_Mu was a gift from Paul Freemont (Addgene plasmid # 177366 ; http://n2t.net/addgene:177366 ; RRID:Addgene_177366)
