[The description below was written by a language model from this plasmid's Addgene catalogue record and pLannotate feature annotations shown in this document.]
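Description:
MS2_SC2_S_Mu is a high-copy bacterial expression plasmid of about 6.3 kb, built on the small pMX backbone. It is used to produce MS2 bacteriophage virus-like particles in E. coli that carry a defined fragment of SARS-CoV-2 RNA. It replicates from a ColE1/pUC-type origin and is selected with kanamycin through an aminoglycoside phosphotransferase (NeoR/KanR) gene driven by the bla promoter. The short annotated fragments of lacI, lacZα, M13 ori and RSF ori appear to be backbone or assembly remnants rather than functional parts.

The payload is organised as two T7 RNA polymerase transcription units, assembled by Type IIS cloning (BsaI and Esp3I/BsmBI, with the sites destroyed). In the first unit, a T7 promoter with a lac operator and a T7 gene 10 ribosome binding site drives the MS2 maturation (A) protein. This is followed by a synthetic coat protein dimer, in which two coat protein copies are fused in tandem. A His tag is annotated within the second copy, which would allow affinity purification of assembled particles. This unit ends at a T7 terminator.

The second unit uses its own T7 promoter to transcribe a roughly 1.65 kb segment of the spike (S) gene covering amino acids 319–869 and carrying the WHO Mu variant changes. It is followed directly by an MS2 stem loop and a second T7 terminator. No ribosome binding site is annotated upstream of the spike fragment, consistent with it serving as RNA cargo rather than an expressed protein. The stem loop is the hairpin recognised by the coat protein, so the spike transcript is captured and packaged as capsids assemble. The record states the purpose only as generating these packaged particles. Encapsidated RNA of this kind is commonly used as nuclease-protected control material for RNA detection assays.
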