Features (pLannotate 1.2.2; 21 found; start..end, strand, type, name):
     30..77      +  terminator     T7 terminator: transcription terminator for bacteriophage T7 RNA polymerase
     83..130     -  CDS            lacI (fragment): lac repressor; lacI; The lac repressor binds to the lac operator to inhibit transcription in E. coli. This inhibition can be relieved by adding lactose or isopropyl-β-D-thiogalactopyranoside (IPTG).
    167..207     -  rep_origin     RSF ori (fragment): Plasmids containing the RSF 1030 origin of replication can be propagated in E. coli cells that contain additional plasmids with compatible origins.
    285..870     -  rep_origin     ori: high-copy-number ColE1/pMB1/pBR322/pUC origin of replication
   1044..1838    -  CDS            NeoR/KanR: aminoglycoside phosphotransferase confers resistance to neomycin, kanamycin, and G418 (Geneticin®)
   1839..1943    -  promoter       AmpR promoter: bla
   1969..2100    -  rep_origin     M13 ori (fragment): M13 bacteriophage origin of replication; arrow indicates direction of (+) strand synthesis
   2121..2277    -  CDS            lacZα (fragment): LacZα fragment of β-galactosidase; lacZ fragment
   2280..2298    +  promoter       T7 promoter: promoter for bacteriophage T7 RNA polymerase
   2299..2323    +  protein_bind   lac operator: The lac repressor binds to the lac operator to inhibit transcription in E. coli. This inhibition can be relieved by adding lactose or isopropyl-β-D-thiogalactopyranoside (IPTG). lac repressor encoded by lacI
   2332..2361    +  promoter       lac promoter: promoter for the E. coli lac operon
   2381..2403    +  RBS            RBS: efficient ribosome binding site from bacteriophage T7 gene 10 (Olins and Rangwala, 1989)
   2463..3638    +  CDS            A: MATA_BPMS2 - Experimental evidence at protein level: Swiss-Prot protein existence level 1. The maturation protein is required for the typical attachment of the phage to the side of the bacterial pili (PubMed:23810697). Binds to sequences located toward each end of the genome, hence circularizing it (PubMed:26608810). The RNA genome-maturation protein A complex is released from the capsid upon host receptor binding (PubMed:23810697). Maturation protein A enters the cell along with the viral RNA (PubMed:4551992). From Escherichia phage MS2 (Bacteriophage MS2).
   3665..4054    +  CDS            CAPSD_BPMS2: Experimental evidence at protein level: Swiss-Prot protein existence level 1. Acts as a translational repressor of viral replicase synthesis late in infection. This latter function is the result of capsid protein interaction with an RNA hairpin which contains the replicase ribosome-binding site. From Escherichia phage MS2 (Bacteriophage MS2).
   4056..4092    +  CDS            MS2 (fragment): bacteriophage MS2 coat protein binds to a specific stem-loop structure in the viral RNA (Peabody, 1993)
   4097..4114    +  CDS            7xHis (fragment): 6xHis affinity tag
   4121..4465    +  CDS            MS2 (fragment): bacteriophage MS2 coat protein binds to a specific stem-loop structure in the viral RNA (Peabody, 1993)
   4493..4540    +  terminator     T7 terminator: transcription terminator for bacteriophage T7 RNA polymerase
   4586..4604    +  promoter       T7 promoter: promoter for bacteriophage T7 RNA polymerase
   4605..6257    +  CDS            S (fragment): SPIKE_SARS2 - Experimental evidence at protein level: Swiss-Prot protein existence level 1. [Spike glycoprotein]: May down-regulate host tetherin (BST2) by lysosomal degradation, thereby counteracting its antiviral activity. From Severe acute respiratory syndrome coronavirus 2 (2019-nCoV) (SARS-CoV-2).
   6258..15      +  misc_RNA       MS2 stem loop (across the origin): stem loop that binds the bacteriophage MS2 coat protein
>Addgene plasmid #177366 | MS2_SC2_S_Mu | addgene full sequence | sequence record 347825 | Addgene NGS Result
GAGGATCACCCATGTCCGCTGAGCAATAACTAGCATAACCCCTTGGGGCCTCTAAACGGGTCTTGAGGGG
TTTTTTGTAATTTCACTGCCCGCTTTCCAGTCGGGAAACCTGTCGTGCCAGCTGCATTAACATGGTCATA
GCTGTTTCCTTGCGTATTGGGCGCTCTCCGCTTCCTCGCTCACTGACTCGCTGCGCTCGGTCGTTCGGGT
AAAGCCTGGGGTGCCTAATGAGCAAAAGGCCAGCAAAAGGCCAGGAACCGTAAAAAGGCCGCGTTGCTGG
CGTTTTTCCATAGGCTCCGCCCCCCTGACGAGCATCACAAAAATCGACGCTCAAGTCAGAGGTGGCGAAA
CCCGACAGGACTATAAAGATACCAGGCGTTTCCCCCTGGAAGCTCCCTCGTGCGCTCTCCTGTTCCGACC
CTGCCGCTTACCGGATACCTGTCCGCCTTTCTCCCTTCGGGAAGCGTGGCGCTTTCTCATAGCTCACGCT
GTAGGTATCTCAGTTCGGTGTAGGTCGTTCGCTCCAAGCTGGGCTGTGTGCACGAACCCCCCGTTCAGCC
CGACCGCTGCGCCTTATCCGGTAACTATCGTCTTGAGTCCAACCCGGTAAGACACGACTTATCGCCACTG
GCAGCAGCCACTGGTAACAGGATTAGCAGAGCGAGGTATGTAGGCGCTACAGAGTTCTTGAAGTGGTGGC
CTAACTACGGCTACACTAGAAGAACAGTATTTGGTATCTGCGCTCTGCTGAAGCCAGTTACCTTCGGAAA
AAGAGTTGGTAGCTCTTGATCCGGCAAACAAACCACCGCTGGTAGCGGTGGTTTTTTTGTTTGCAAGCAG
CAGATTACGCGCAGAAAAAAAGGATCTCAAGAAGATCCTTTGATCTTTTCTACGGGGTCTGACGCTCAGT
GGAACGAAAACTCACGTTAAGGGATTTTGGTCATGAGATTATCAAAAAGGATCTTCACCTAGATCCTTTT
AAATTAAAAATGAAGTTTTAAATCAATCTAAAGTATATATGAGTAAACTTGGTCTGACAGTTATTAGAAA
AATTCATCCAGCAGACGATAAAACGCAATACGCTGGCTATCCGGTGCCGCAATGCCATACAGCACCAGAA
AACGATCCGCCCATTCGCCGCCCAGTTCTTCCGCAATATCACGGGTGGCCAGCGCAATATCCTGATAACG
ATCCGCCACGCCCAGACGGCCGCAATCAATAAAGCCGCTAAAACGGCCATTTTCCACCATAATGTTCGGC
AGGCACGCATCACCATGGGTCACCACCAGATCTTCGCCATCCGGCATGCTCGCTTTCAGACGCGCAAACA
GCTCTGCCGGTGCCAGGCCCTGATGTTCTTCATCCAGATCATCCTGATCCACCAGGCCCGCTTCCATACG
GGTACGCGCACGTTCAATACGATGTTTCGCCTGATGATCAAACGGACAGGTCGCCGGGTCCAGGGTATGC
AGACGACGCATGGCATCCGCCATAATGCTCACTTTTTCTGCCGGCGCCAGATGGCTAGACAGCAGATCCT
GACCCGGCACTTCGCCCAGCAGCAGCCAATCACGGCCCGCTTCGGTCACCACATCCAGCACCGCCGCACA
CGGAACACCGGTGGTGGCCAGCCAGCTCAGACGCGCCGCTTCATCCTGCAGCTCGTTCAGCGCACCGCTC
AGATCGGTTTTCACAAACAGCACCGGACGACCCTGCGCGCTCAGACGAAACACCGCCGCATCAGAGCAGC
CAATGGTCTGCTGCGCCCAATCATAGCCAAACAGACGTTCCACCCACGCTGCCGGGCTACCCGCATGCAG
GCCATCCTGTTCAATCATACTCTTCCTTTTTCAATATTATTGAAGCATTTATCAGGGTTATTGTCTCATG
AGCGGATACATATTTGAATGTATTTAGAAAAATAAACAAATAGGGGTTCCGCGCACATTTCCCCGAAAAG
TGCCACCTAAATTGTAAGCGTTAATATTTTGTTAAAATTCGCGTTAAATTTTTGTTAAATCAGCTCATTT
TTTAACCAATAGGCCGAAATCGGCAAAATCCCTTATAAATCAAAAGAATAGACCGAGATAGGGTTGAGTG
GCCGCTACAGGGCGCTCCCATTCGCCATTCAGGCTGCGCAACTGTTGGGAAGGGCGTTTCGGTGCGGGCC
TCTTCGCTATTACGCCAGCTGGCGAAAGGGGGATGTGCTGCAAGGCGATTAAGTTGGGTAACGCCAGGGT
TTTCCCAGTCACGACGTTGTAAAACGACGGCCAGTGAGGTAATACGACTCACTATAGGGGAATTGTGAGC
GGATAACAATTCCCCTCTAGATTTACACTTTATGCTTCCGGCTCGTATGTTTCTAGAGAATTCAAATAAT
TTTGTTTAACTTTAAGAAGGAGATTTAAATTGGCTATCGCTGTAGGTAGCCGGAATTCCATTCCTAGGAG
GTTTGACCTGTGCGAGCTTTTAGTACCCTTGATAGGGAGAACGAAACCTTCGTCCCCTCCGTTCGCGTTT
ACGCGGACGGTGAGACTGAAGATAACTCATTCTCTTTAAAATATCGTTCGAACTGGACTCCCGGTCGTTT
TAACTCGACTGGGGCCAAAACGAAACAGTGGCACTACCCCTCTCCGTATTCACGGGGGGCGTTAAGTGTC
ACATCGATAGATCAAGGTGCCTACAAGCGAAGTGGGTCATCGTGGGGTCGCCCGTACGAGGAGAAAGCCG
GTTTCGGCTTCTCCCTCGACGCACGCTCCTGCTACAGCCTCTTCCCTGTAAGCCAAAACTTGACTTACAT
CGAAGTGCCGCAGAACGTTGCGAACCGGGCGTCGACCGAAGTCCTGCAAAAGGTCACCCAGGGTAATTTT
AACCTTGGTGTTGCTTTAGCAGAGGCCAGGTCGACAGCCTCACAACTCGCGACGCAAACCATTGCGCTCG
TGAAGGCGTACACTGCCGCTCGTCGCGGTAATTGGCGCCAGGCGCTCCGCTACCTTGCCCTAAACGAAGA
TCGAAAGTTTCGATCAAAACACGTGGCCGGCAGATGGTTGGAGTTGCAGTTCGGTTGGTTACCACTAATG
AGTGATATCCAGGGTGCATATGAGATGCTTACGAAGGTTCACCTTCAAGAGTTTCTTCCTATGAGAGCCG
TACGTCAGGTCGGTACTAACATCAAGTTAGATGGCCGTCTGTCGTATCCAGCTGCAAACTTCCAGACAAC
GTGCAACATATCGCGACGTATCGTGATATGGTTTTACATAAACGATGCACGTTTGGCATGGTTGTCGTCC
CTAGGTATCTTGAACCCACTAGGTATAGTGTGGGAAAAGGTGCCTTTCTCATTCGTTGTCGACTGGCTCC
TACCTGTAGGTAACATGCTCGAGGGCCTTACGGCCCCCGTGGGATGCTCCTACATGTCAGGAACAGTTAC
TGACGTAATAACGGGTGAGTCCATCATAAGCGTTGACGCTCCCTACGGGTGGACTGTGGAGAGACAGGGC
ACTGCTAAGGCCCAAATCTCAGCCATGCATCGAGGGGTACAATCCGTATGGCCAACAACTGGCGCGTACG
TAAAGTCTCCTTTCTCGATGGTCCATACCTTAGATGCGTTAGCATTAATCAGGCAACGGCTCTCTAGATA
GAGCCCTCAACCGGAGTTTGAAGCATGGCTTCTAACTTTACTCAGTTCGTTCTCGTCGACAATGGCGGAA
CTGGCGACGTGACTGTCGCCCCAAGCAACTTCGCTAACGGGGTCGCTGAATGGATCAGCTCTAACTCGCG
TTCACAGGCTTACAAAGTAACCTGTAGCGTTCGTCAGAGCTCTGCGCAGAATCGCAAATACACCATCAAA
GTCGAGGTGCCTAAAGTGGCAACCCAGACTGTTGGTGGTGTAGAGCTTCCTGTAGCCGCATGGCGTTCGT
ACTTAAATATGGAACTAACCATTCCAATTTTCGCTACGAATTCCGACTGCGAGCTTATTGTTAAGGCAAT
GCAAGGTCTTCTAAAAGATGGAAACCCGATTCCCTCAGCAATCGCAGCAAACTCCGGCATCTACGCTAAC
TTTACTCAGTTCGTTCTCGTCGACAATGGCGGTACCCATCACCATCACCATCACGGTACCGGCGACGTGA
CTGTCGCCCCAAGCAACTTCGCTAACGGGGTCGCTGAATGGATCAGCTCTAACTCGCGTTCACAGGCTTA
CAAAGTAACCTGTAGCGTTCGTCAGAGCTCTGCGCAGAATCGCAAATACACCATCAAAGTCGAGGTGCCT
AAAGTGGCAACCCAGACTGTTGGTGGTGTAGAGCTTCCTGTAGCCGCATGGCGTTCGTACTTAAATATGG
AACTAACCATTCCAATTTTCGCTACGAATTCCGACTGCGAGCTTATTGTTAAGGCAATGCAAGGTCTTCT
AAAAGATGGAAACCCGATTCCCTCAGCAATCGCAGCAAACTCCGGCATCTACTAATAGACGCCGGCCACC
GCTGAGCAATAACTAGCATAACCCCTTGGGGCCTCTAAACGGGTCTTGAGGGGTTTTTTGTCGAACAGAA
AGTAATCGTATTGTACACGGCCGCATAATCGAAATTAATACGACTCACTATAGGAGAGTCCAACCAACAG
AATCTATTGTTAGATTTCCTAATATTACAAACTTGTGCCCTTTTGGTGAAGTTTTTAACGCCACCAAATT
TGCATCTGTTTATGCTTGGAACAGGAAGAGAATCAGCAACTGTGTTGCTGATTATTCTGTCCTATATAAT
TCCGCATCATTTTCCACTTTTAAGTGTTATGGAGTGTCTCCTACTAAATTAAATGATCTCTGCTTTACTA
ATGTCTATGCAGATTCATTTGTAATTAGAGGTGATGAAGTCAGACAAATCGCTCCAGGGCAAACTGGAAA
TATTGCTGATTATAATTATAAATTACCAGATGATTTTACAGGCTGCGTTATAGCTTGGAATTCTAACAAT
CTTGATTCTAAGGTTGGTGGTAATTATAATTACCTGTATAGATTGTTTAGGAAGTCTAATCTCAAACCTT
TTGAGAGAGATATTTCAACTGAAATCTATCAGGCCGGTAGCACACCTTGTAATGGTGTTAAAGGTTTTAA
TTGTTACTTTCCTTTACAATCATATGGTTTCCAACCCACTTATGGTGTTGGTTACCAACCATACAGAGTA
GTAGTACTTTCTTTTGAACTTCTACATGCACCAGCAACTGTTTGTGGACCTAAAAAGTCTACTAATTTGG
TTAAAAACAAATGTGTCAATTTCAACTTCAATGGTTTAACAGGCACAGGTGTTCTTACTGAGTCTAACAA
AAAGTTTCTGCCTTTCCAACAATTTGGCAGAGACATTGCTGACACTACTGATGCTGTCCGTGATCCACAG
ACACTTGAGATTCTTGACATTACACCATGTTCTTTTGGTGGTGTCAGTGTTATAACACCAGGAACAAATA
CTTCTAACCAGGTTGCTGTTCTTTATCAGGGTGTTAACTGCACAGAAGTCCCTGTTGCTATTCATGCAGA
TCAACTTACTCCTACTTGGCGTGTTTATTCTACAGGTTCTAATGTTTTTCAAACACGTGCAGGCTGTTTA
ATAGGGGCTGAACATGTCAACAACTCATATGAGTGTGACATACCCATTGGTGCAGGTATATGCGCTAGTT
ATCAGACTCAGACTAATTCTCATCGGCGGGCACGTAGTGTAGCTAGTCAATCCATCATTGCCTACACTAT
GTCACTTGGTGCAGAAAATTCAGTTGCTTACTCTAATAACTCTATTGCCATACCCACAAATTTTACTATT
AGTGTTACCACAGAAATTCTACCAGTGTCTATGACCAAGACATCAGTAGATTGTACAATGTACATTTGTG
GTGATTCAACTGAATGCAGCAATCTTTTGTTGCAATATGGCAGTTTTTGTACACAATTAAACCGTGCTTT
AACTGGAATAGCTGTTGAACAAGACAAAAACACCCAAGAAGTTTTTGCACAAGTCAAACAAATTTACAAA
ACACCACCAATTAAAGATTTTGGTGGTTTTAATTTTTCACAAATATTACCAGATCCATCAAAACCAAGCA
AGAGGTCATTTATTGAAGATCTACTTTTCAACAAAGTGACACTTGCAGATGCTGGCTTCATCAAACAATA
TGGTGATTGCCTTGGTGATATTGCTGCTAGAGACCTCATTTGTGCACAAAAGTTTAACGGCCTTACTGTT
TTGCCACCTTTGCTCACAGATGAAATGACAT
